Addgene plasmid #166077: pNSU299_YBL055C
Purpose: Plasmid for constituive spCas9 and tet-inducible YBL055C targeting sgRNA expression for double stranded break formation in yeast
Depositing lab: Rebecca Burgess. Depositing organization: Stevenson University.
Backbone
  Vector backbone: pRS414
  Backbone manufacturer: Smith JD et al 2016. PMID 26956608
  Vector type: Yeast Expression, CRISPR
  Selectable markers: TRP1
Growth in bacteria
  Bacterial resistance: Ampicillin, 100 μg/mL
  Growth temperature: 37°C
  Growth strain: DH5alpha
  Copy number: High Copy
Gene/Insert
  Gene/Insert name: YBL055C (near PTC3)
  gRNA/shRNA sequence: CTACTTTGATAGATACCACG
  Species: S. cerevisiae (budding yeast)
  Entrez Gene: YBL055C
  Promoter: Tet-inducible
  Cloning method: Gibson Cloning
Resource information
  A portion of this plasmid was derived from a plasmid made by: Jim Haber/Neal Sugawara
Terms and licenses: Academic/Nonprofit Terms; Industry Terms: Not Available to Industry
Depositor comments: gRNA Binding Coordinates: chrII: 115606-115625 (- strand) This is a yeast integration plasmid, and should be linearized with BstZ17I (or elsewhere within the TRP1 gene) before transformation for integration into Chromosome V of the yeast genome
How to cite: pNSU299_YBL055C was a gift from Rebecca Burgess (Addgene plasmid # 166077 ; http://n2t.net/addgene:166077 ; RRID:Addgene_166077)
