[The description below was written by a language model from this plasmid's Addgene catalogue record and pLannotate feature annotations shown in this document.]
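Description:
pNSU299_YBL055C is a yeast CRISPR plasmid that combines constitutive Streptococcus pyogenes Cas9 expression with tetracycline-inducible expression of a single guide RNA, so that a double-strand break can be triggered at a defined site in Saccharomyces cerevisiae. The record lists pRS414 as the backbone. In E. coli it replicates at high copy from a ColE1/pUC-type origin under ampicillin selection (AmpR), and it also carries an f1 origin. In yeast the selectable marker is TRP1. No CEN/ARS element appears in the feature table. This fits the depositor's comment that it is an integrating plasmid, to be linearized within TRP1 before transformation. That comment names chromosome V as the integration site, although cutting within TRP1 would normally direct integration to the genomic TRP1 locus; the record does not resolve this.

Cas9 is driven by the TEF1 promoter and terminated by the CYC1 terminator. The guide cassette spans the numbering origin of the circular sequence: an RPR1 (RNase P RNA, Pol III) promoter lies upstream of the spacer and the S. pyogenes gRNA scaffold, followed by the RPR1 terminator. A Tn10 TetR coding sequence is also present. TetR binding to an operator would repress guide transcription until tetracycline or doxycycline is added, though no tetO site or TetR promoter is annotated separately. The short yeast gene fragments (TIM9, NNR2) flagged near TetR are probably regulatory DNA flanking that cassette. The guide targets the minus strand of chromosome II at YBL055C, near PTC3. The design suits timed induction of a site-specific break, for example in studies of DNA damage and repair, although the record states only break formation as the purpose.
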