Features (pLannotate 1.2.2; 27 found; start..end, strand, type, name):
      1..76      +  misc_RNA       gRNA scaffold: guide RNA scaffold for the Streptococcus pyogenes CRISPR/Cas9 system
     89..151     +  terminator     RPR1 terminator: transcription terminator for the S. cerevisiae RNase P RNA gene
    284..526     -  CDS            TIM9 (fragment): TIM9_YEAST - Experimental evidence at protein level: Swiss-Prot protein existence level 1. Mitochondrial intermembrane chaperone that participates in the import and insertion of multi-pass transmembrane proteins into the mitochondrial inner membrane. Also required for the transfer of beta- barrel precursors from the TOM complex to the sorting and assembly machinery (SAM complex) of the outer membrane. Acts as a chaperone-like protein that protects the hydrophobic precursors from aggregation and guide them through the mitochondrial intermembrane space. Compared to TIM10, it may have a strong st
    536..760     +  CDS            NNR2 (fragment): NNRD_YEAST - Experimental evidence at protein level: Swiss-Prot protein existence level 1. Catalyzes the dehydration of the S-form of NAD(P)HX at the expense of ATP, which is converted to ADP. Together with NAD(P)HX epimerase, which catalyzes the epimerization of the S- and R-forms, the enzyme allows the repair of both epimers of NAD(P)HX, a damaged form of NAD(P)H that is a result of enzymatic or heat-dependent hydration. From Saccharomyces cerevisiae (strain ATCC 204508 / S288c) (Baker's yeast).
   1286..1909    +  CDS            TetR: tetracycline repressor TetR; tetR from transposon Tn10; TetR binds to the tetracycline operator tetO to inhibit transcription. This inhibition can be relieved by adding tetracycline or doxycycline.
   2314..2433    +  rep_origin     RSF ori (fragment): Plasmids containing the RSF 1030 origin of replication can be propagated in E. coli cells that contain additional plasmids with compatible origins.
   2435..2527    +  CDS            lacI (fragment): lac repressor; lacI; The lac repressor binds to the lac operator to inhibit transcription in E. coli. This inhibition can be relieved by adding lactose or isopropyl-β-D-thiogalactopyranoside (IPTG).
   2540..2561    +  protein_bind   CAP binding site: CAP binding activates transcription in the presence of cAMP. E. coli catabolite activator protein
   2576..2606    +  promoter       lac promoter: promoter for the E. coli lac operon
   2610..2632    +  protein_bind   lac operator (fragment): The lac repressor binds to the lac operator to inhibit transcription in E. coli. This inhibition can be relieved by adding lactose or isopropyl-β-D-thiogalactopyranoside (IPTG). lac repressor encoded by lacI
   2675..2693    +  promoter       T3 promoter: promoter for bacteriophage T3 RNA polymerase
   2711..3109    +  promoter       TEF1 promoter: S. cerevisiae TEF1; promoter for EF-1α
   3113..3136    +  misc_feature   MCS (fragment): pBluescript multiple cloning site
   3141..7244    +  CDS            cas9: CAS9_STRP1 - Also known as csn1 From Streptococcus pyogenes serotype M1.
   7293..7540    +  terminator     CYC1 terminator: S. cerevisiae CYC1; transcription terminator for CYC1
   7559..7577    -  promoter       T7 promoter: promoter for bacteriophage T7 RNA polymerase
   7585..7740    +  CDS            lacZα (fragment): LacZα fragment of β-galactosidase; lacZ fragment
   7744..8172    +  rep_origin     f1 ori (sequence partly withheld): f1 bacteriophage origin of replication; arrow indicates direction of (+) strand synthesis
   8200..8251    -  misc_feature   bom (fragment): basis of mobility region from pBR322
   8302..8976    -  CDS            TRP1: phosphoribosylanthranilate isomerase, required for tryptophan biosynthesis; S. cerevisiae TRP1; yeast auxotrophic marker
   8977..9124    -  promoter       TRP1 promoter: S. cerevisiae TRP1
   9263..9312    -  misc_feature   bom (fragment): basis of mobility region from pBR322
   9414..9449    -  CDS            rop (fragment): Rop protein, which maintains plasmids at low copy number; rop
   9544..9648    +  promoter       AmpR promoter: bla
   9649..10509   +  CDS            AmpR: β-lactamase; bla; confers resistance to ampicillin, carbenicillin, and related antibiotics
  10680..11268   +  rep_origin     ori: high-copy-number ColE1/pMB1/pBR322/pUC origin of replication
  11328..11734   +  promoter       RPR1 promoter: RPR1; promoter for the S. cerevisiae RNase P RNA gene
>Addgene plasmid #166077 | pNSU299_YBL055C | addgene full sequence | sequence record 329132 | Addgene NGS Result
GTTTTAGAGCTAGAAATAGCAAGTTAAAATAAGGCTAGTCCGTTATCAACTTGAAAAAGTGGCACCGAGT
CGGTGCTTTTTTCTCGAGCCATATCCAACTTCCAATTTAATCTTTCTTTTTTAATTTTCACTTATTTGCG
ATACAGAAAGAAAAAAGCGATAGTAACTATTGAATTTTGTTTGGATTTGGTTAGATTAGATATGGTTTCT
CTTTATATTTACATGCTAAAAATGGGCTACACCAGAGATACATAATTAGATATATATACGCCAGTACACC
TTATCGGCCCAAGCCTTGTCCCAAGGCAGCGTTTTGTTCTTGGAAACGCTGCCCTACACGTTCGCTATGC
TTCAAGAACTTTTCTGAGCACTTCATGATGCATGTTTGTTCCTTATTGGTTAGCTTTGATGTTGTGAAGT
CATTGACACAGTCTGTGAAACATCTTTCTACCAGATTAGAGTACAAACGCATGAAATCCTTCATTTGCTT
TTGTTCCACTACTTTTTGGAACTCTTGTTGTTCTTTCCTGCAGGTAGTCGTGCAATGTATGACTTTAAGA
TTTGTGAGCAGGAAGAAAAGGGAGAATCTTCTAACGATAAACCCTTGAAAAACTGGGTAGACTACGCTAT
GTTGAGTTGCTACGCAGGCTGCACAATTACACGAGAATGCTCCCGCCTAGGATTTAAGGCTAAGGGACGT
GCAATGCAGACGACAGATCTAAATGACCGTGTCGGTGAAGTGTTCGCCAAACTTTTCGGTTAACACATGC
AGTGATGCACGCGCGATGGTGCTAAGTTACATATATATATATATGTATAGCCATAGTGATGTCTAAGTAA
CCTTTATGGTATATTTCTTAATGTGGAAAGATACTAGCGCGCGCACCCACACACAAGCTTCGTCTTTTCT
TGAAGAAAAGAGGAAGCTCGCTAAATGGGATTCCACTTTCCGTTCCCTGCCAGCTGATGGAAAAAGGTTA
GTGGAACGATGAAGAATAAAAAGAGAGATCCACTGAGGTGAAATTTCAGCTGACAGCGAGTTTCATGATC
GTGATGAACAATGGTAACGAGTTGTGGCTGTTGCCAGGGAGGGTGGTTCTCAACTTTTAATGTATGGCCA
AATCGCTACTTGGGTTTGTTATATAACAAAGAAGAAATAATGAACTGATTCTCTTCCTCCTTCTTGTCCT
TTCTTAATTCTGTTGTAATTACCTTCCTTTGTAATTTTTTTTGTAATTATTCTTCTTAATAATCCAAACA
AACACACATATTACAATATATTAAAATGTCTAGATTAGATAAAAGTAAAGTGATTAACAGCGCATTAGAG
CTGCTTAATGAGGTCGGAATCGAAGGTTTAACAACCCGTAAACTCGCCCAGAAGCTAGGTGTAGAGCAGC
CTACATTGTATTGGCATGTAAAAAATAAGCGGGCTTTGCTCGACGCCTTAGCCATTGAGATGTTAGATAG
GCACCATACTCACTTTTGCCCTTTAGAAGGGGAAAGCTGGCAAGATTTTTTACGTAATAACGCTAAAAGT
TTTAGATGTGCTTTACTAAGTCATCGCGATGGAGCAAAAGTACATTTAGGTACACGGCCTACAGAAAAAC
AGTATGAAACTCTCGAAAATCAATTAGCCTTTTTATGCCAACAAGGTTTTTCACTAGAGAATGCATTATA
TGCACTCAGCGCTGTGGGGCATTTTACTTTAGGTTGCGTATTGGAAGATCAAGAGCATCAAGTCGCTAAA
GAAGAAAGGGAAACACCTACTACTGATAGTATGCCGCCATTATTACGACAAGCTATCGAATTATTTGATC
ACCAAGGTGCAGAGCCAGCCTTCTTATTCGGCCTTGAATTGATCATATGCGGATTAGAAAAACAACTTAA
ATGTGAAAGTGGGTCTTAAGTCTGAAGAATGAATGATTTGATGATTTCTTTTTCCCTCCATTTTTCTTAC
TGAATATATCAATGATATAGACTTGTATAGTTTATTATTTCAAATTAAGTAGCTATATATAGTCAAGATA
ACGTTTGTTTGACACGATTACATTATTCGTCGACATCTTTTTTCAGCCTGTCGTGGTAGCAATTTGAGGA
GTATTATTAATTGAATAGGTTCATTTTGCGCTCGCATAAACAGTTTTCGTCAGGGACAGTATGTTGGAAT
GAGTGGTAATTAATGGTGACATGACATGTTATAGCAATAACCTTGATGTTTACATCGTAGTTTAATGTAC
ACCCCGCGAATTCGTTCAAGTAGGAGTGCACCAATTGCAAAGGGAAAAGCTGAATGGGCAGTTCGAACCG
CGGTCTTTCCTGCGTTATCCCCTGATTCTGTGGATAACCGTATTACCGCCTTTGAGTGAGCTGATACCGC
TCGCCGCAGCCGAACGACCGAGCGCAGCGAGTCAGTGAGCGAGGAAGCGGAAGAGCGCCCAATACGCAAA
CCGCCTCTCCCCGCGCGTTGGCCGATTCATTAATGCAGCTGGCACGACAGGTTTCCCGACTGGAAAGCGG
GCAGTGAGCGCAACGCAATTAATGTGAGTTAGCTCACTCATTAGGCACCCCAGGCTTTACACTTTATGCT
TCCGGCTCGTATGTTGTGTGGAATTGTGAGCGGATAACAATTTCACACAGGAAACAGCTATGACCATGAT
TACGCCAAGCGCGCAATTAACCCTCACTAAAGGGAACAAAAGCTGGAGCTCATAGCTTCAAAATGTTTCT
ACTCCTTTTTTACTCTTCCAGATTTTCTCGGACTCCGCGCATCGCCGTACCACTTCAAAACACCCAAGCA
CAGCATACTAAATTTCCCCTCTTTCTTCCTCTAGGGTGTCGTTAATTACCCGTACTAAAGGTTTGGAAAA
GAAAAAAGAGACCGCCTCGTTTCTTTTTCTTCGTCGAAAAAGGCAATAAAAATTTTTATCACGTTTCTTT
TTCTTGAAAATTTTTTTTTTGATTTTTTTCTCTTTCGATGACCTCCCATTGATATTTAAGTTAATAAACG
GTCTTCAATTTCTCAAGTTTCAGTTTCATTTTTCTTGTTCTATTACAACTTTTTTTACTTCTTGCTCATT
AGAAAGAAAGCATAGCAATCTAATCTAAGTTTTCTAGAACTAGTGGATCCCCCGGGAAAAATGGACAAGA
AGTACTCCATTGGGCTCGATATCGGCACAAACAGCGTCGGTTGGGCCGTCATTACGGACGAGTACAAGGT
GCCGAGCAAAAAATTCAAAGTTCTGGGCAATACCGATCGCCACAGCATAAAGAAGAACCTCATTGGCGCC
CTCCTGTTCGACTCCGGGGAGACGGCCGAAGCCACGCGGCTCAAAAGAACAGCACGGCGCAGATATACCC
GCAGAAAGAATCGGATCTGCTACCTGCAGGAGATCTTTAGTAATGAGATGGCTAAGGTGGATGACTCTTT
CTTCCATAGGCTGGAGGAGTCCTTTTTGGTGGAGGAGGATAAAAAGCACGAGCGCCACCCAATCTTTGGC
AATATCGTGGACGAGGTGGCGTACCATGAAAAGTACCCAACCATATATCATCTGAGGAAGAAGCTTGTAG
ACAGTACTGATAAGGCTGACTTGCGGTTGATCTATCTCGCGCTGGCGCATATGATCAAATTTCGGGGACA
CTTCCTCATCGAGGGGGACCTGAACCCAGACAACAGCGATGTCGACAAACTCTTTATCCAACTGGTTCAG
ACTTACAATCAGCTTTTCGAAGAGAACCCGATCAACGCATCCGGAGTTGACGCCAAAGCAATCCTGAGCG
CTAGGCTGTCCAAATCCCGGCGGCTCGAAAACCTCATCGCACAGCTCCCTGGGGAGAAGAAGAACGGCCT
GTTTGGTAATCTTATCGCCCTGTCACTCGGGCTGACCCCCAACTTTAAATCTAACTTCGACCTGGCCGAA
GATGCCAAGCTTCAACTGAGCAAAGACACCTACGATGATGATCTCGACAATCTGCTGGCCCAGATCGGCG
ACCAGTACGCAGACCTTTTTTTGGCGGCAAAGAACCTGTCAGACGCCATTCTGCTGAGTGATATTCTGCG
AGTGAACACGGAGATCACCAAAGCTCCGCTGAGCGCTAGTATGATCAAGCGCTATGATGAGCACCACCAA
GACTTGACTTTGCTGAAGGCCCTTGTCAGACAGCAACTGCCTGAGAAGTACAAGGAAATTTTCTTCGATC
AGTCTAAAAATGGCTACGCCGGATACATTGACGGCGGAGCAAGCCAGGAGGAATTTTACAAATTTATTAA
GCCCATCTTGGAAAAAATGGACGGCACCGAGGAGCTGCTGGTAAAGCTTAACAGAGAAGATCTGTTGCGC
AAACAGCGCACTTTCGACAATGGAAGCATCCCCCACCAGATTCACCTGGGCGAACTGCACGCTATCCTCA
GGCGGCAAGAGGATTTCTACCCCTTTTTGAAAGATAACAGGGAAAAGATTGAGAAAATCCTCACATTTCG
GATACCCTACTATGTAGGCCCCCTCGCCCGGGGAAATTCCAGATTCGCGTGGATGACTCGCAAATCAGAA
GAGACCATCACTCCCTGGAACTTCGAGGAAGTCGTGGATAAGGGGGCCTCTGCCCAGTCCTTCATCGAAA
GGATGACTAACTTTGATAAAAATCTGCCTAACGAAAAGGTGCTTCCTAAACACTCTCTGCTGTACGAGTA
CTTCACAGTTTATAACGAGCTCACCAAGGTCAAATACGTCACAGAAGGGATGAGAAAGCCAGCATTCCTG
TCTGGAGAGCAGAAGAAAGCTATCGTGGACCTCCTCTTCAAGACGAACCGGAAAGTTACCGTGAAACAGC
TCAAAGAAGACTATTTCAAAAAGATTGAATGTTTCGACTCTGTTGAAATCAGCGGAGTGGAGGATCGCTT
CAACGCATCCCTGGGAACGTATCACGATCTCCTGAAAATCATTAAAGACAAGGACTTCCTGGACAATGAG
GAGAACGAGGACATTCTTGAGGACATTGTCCTCACCCTTACGTTGTTTGAAGATAGGGAGATGATTGAAG
AACGCTTGAAAACTTACGCTCATCTCTTCGACGACAAAGTCATGAAACAGCTCAAGAGGCGCCGATATAC
AGGATGGGGGCGGCTGTCAAGAAAACTGATCAATGGGATCCGAGACAAGCAGAGTGGAAAGACAATCCTG
GATTTTCTTAAGTCCGATGGATTTGCCAACCGGAACTTCATGCAGTTGATCCATGATGACTCTCTCACCT
TTAAGGAGGACATCCAGAAAGCACAAGTTTCTGGCCAGGGGGACAGTCTTCACGAGCACATCGCTAATCT
TGCAGGTAGCCCAGCTATCAAAAAGGGAATACTGCAGACCGTTAAGGTCGTGGATGAACTCGTCAAAGTA
ATGGGAAGGCATAAGCCCGAGAATATCGTTATCGAGATGGCCCGAGAGAACCAAACTACCCAGAAGGGAC
AGAAGAACAGTAGGGAAAGGATGAAGAGGATTGAAGAGGGTATAAAAGAACTGGGGTCCCAAATCCTTAA
GGAACACCCAGTTGAAAACACCCAGCTTCAGAATGAGAAGCTCTACCTGTACTACCTGCAGAACGGCAGG
GACATGTACGTGGATCAGGAACTGGACATCAATCGGCTCTCCGACTACGACGTGGATCATATCGTGCCCC
AGTCTTTTCTCAAAGATGATTCTATTGATAATAAAGTGTTGACAAGATCCGATAAAAATAGAGGGAAGAG
TGATAACGTCCCCTCAGAAGAAGTTGTCAAGAAAATGAAAAATTATTGGCGGCAGCTGCTGAACGCCAAA
CTGATCACACAACGGAAGTTCGATAATCTGACTAAGGCTGAACGAGGTGGCCTGTCTGAGTTGGATAAAG
CCGGCTTCATCAAAAGGCAGCTTGTTGAGACACGCCAGATCACCAAGCACGTGGCCCAAATTCTCGATTC
ACGCATGAACACCAAGTACGATGAAAATGACAAACTGATTCGAGAGGTGAAAGTTATTACTCTGAAGTCT
AAGCTGGTCTCAGATTTCAGAAAGGACTTTCAGTTTTATAAGGTGAGAGAGATCAACAATTACCACCATG
CGCATGATGCCTACCTGAATGCAGTGGTAGGCACTGCACTTATCAAAAAATATCCCAAGCTTGAATCTGA
ATTTGTTTACGGAGACTATAAAGTGTACGATGTTAGGAAAATGATCGCAAAGTCTGAGCAGGAAATAGGC
AAGGCCACCGCTAAGTACTTCTTTTACAGCAATATTATGAATTTTTTCAAGACCGAGATTACACTGGCCA
ATGGAGAGATTCGGAAGCGACCACTTATCGAAACAAACGGAGAAACAGGAGAAATCGTGTGGGACAAGGG
TAGGGATTTCGCGACAGTCCGGAAGGTCCTGTCCATGCCGCAGGTGAACATCGTTAAAAAGACCGAAGTA
CAGACCGGAGGCTTCTCCAAGGAAAGTATCCTCCCGAAAAGGAACAGCGACAAGCTGATCGCACGCAAAA
AAGATTGGGACCCCAAGAAATACGGCGGATTCGATTCTCCTACAGTCGCTTACAGTGTACTGGTTGTGGC
CAAAGTGGAGAAAGGGAAGTCTAAAAAACTCAAAAGCGTCAAGGAACTGCTGGGCATCACAATCATGGAG
CGATCAAGCTTCGAAAAAAACCCCATCGACTTTCTCGAGGCGAAAGGATATAAAGAGGTCAAAAAAGACC
TCATCATTAAGCTTCCCAAGTACTCTCTCTTTGAGCTTGAAAACGGCCGGAAACGAATGCTCGCTAGTGC
GGGCGAGCTGCAGAAAGGTAACGAGCTGGCACTGCCCTCTAAATACGTTAATTTCTTGTATCTGGCCAGC
CACTATGAAAAGCTCAAAGGGTCTCCCGAAGATAATGAGCAGAAGCAGCTGTTCGTGGAACAACACAAAC
ACTACCTTGATGAGATCATCGAGCAAATAAGCGAATTCTCCAAAAGAGTGATCCTCGCCGACGCTAACCT
CGATAAGGTGCTTTCTGCTTACAATAAGCACAGGGATAAGCCCATCAGGGAGCAGGCAGAAAACATTATC
CACTTGTTTACTCTGACCAACTTGGGCGCGCCTGCAGCCTTCAAGTACTTCGACACCACCATAGACAGAA
AGCGGTACACCTCTACAAAGGAGGTCCTGGACGCCACACTGATTCATCAGTCAATTACGGGGCTCTATGA
AACAAGAATCGACCTCTCTCAGCTCGGTGGAGACAGCAGGGCTGACCCCAAGAAGAAGAGGAAGGTGTGA
TCTCTTCTCGAGTCATGTAATTAGTTATGTCACGCTTACATTCACGCCCTCCCCCCACATCCGCTCTAAC
CGAAAAGGAAGGAGTTAGACAACCTGAAGTCTAGGTCCCTATTTATTTTTTTATAGTTATGTTAGTATTA
AGAACGTTATTTATATTTCAAATTTTTCTTTTTTTTCTGTACAGACGCGTGTACGCATGTAACATTATAC
TGAAAACCTTGCTTGAGAAGGTTTTGGGACGCTCGAAGGCTTTAATTTGCGGCCGGTACCCAATTCGCCC
TATAGTGAGTCGTATTACGCGCGCTCACTGGCCGTCGTTTTACAACGTCGTGACTGGGAAAACCCTGGCG
TTACCCAACTTAATCGCCTTGCAGCACATCCCCCTTTCGCCAGCTGGCGTAATAGCGAAGAGGCCCGCAC
CGATCGCCCTTCCCAACAGTTGCGCAGCCTGAATGGCGAATGG
[124 nt withheld, positions 7744-7867]
C
[91 nt withheld, positions 7869-7959]
A
[49 nt withheld, positions 7961-8009]
CCTTTGACGTTGGAGTCCACGTTCTTT
[37 nt withheld, positions 8037-8073]
ACCCTATCTCGGTCTATTCTTTTGATTTATAAGGGATTTTGCCGATTTCGGCCTATTGGTTAAAAAATGA
GCTGATTTAACAAAAATTTAACGCGAATTTTAACAAAATATTAACGCTTACAATTTCCTGATGCGGTATT
TTCTCCTTACGCATCTGTGCGGTATTTCACACCGCATAGATCGGCAAGTGCACAAACAATACTTAAATAA
ATACTACTCAGTAATAACCTATTTCTTAGCATTTTTGACGAAATTTGCTATTTTGTTAGAGTCTTTTACA
CCATTTGTCTCCACACCTCCGCTTACATCAACACCAATAACGCCATTTAATCTAAGCGCATCACCAACAT
TTTCTGGCGTCAGTCCACCAGCTAACATAAAATGTAAGCTTTCGGGGCTCTCTTGCCTTCCAACCCAGTC
AGAAATCGAGTTCCAATCCAAAAGTTCACCTGTCCCACCTGCTTCTGAATCAAACAAGGGAATAAACGAA
TGAGGTTTCTGTGAAGCTGCACTGAGTAGTATGTTGCAGTCTTTTGGAAATACGAGTCTTTTAATAACTG
GCAAACCGAGGAACTCTTGGTATTCTTGCCACGACTCATCTCCATGCAGTTGGACGATATCAATGCCGTA
ATCATTGACCAGAGCCAAAACATCCTCCTTAGGTTGATTACGAAACACGCCAACCAAGTATTTCGGAGTG
CCTGAACTATTTTTATATGCTTTTACAAGACTTGAAATTTTCCTTGCAATAACCGGGTCAATTGTTCTCT
TTCTATTGGGCACACATATAATACCCAGCAAGTCAGCATCGGAATCTAGAGCACATTCTGCGGCCTCTGT
GCTCTGCAAGCCGCAAACTTTCACCAATGGACCAGAACTACCTGTGAAATTAATAACAGACATACTCCAA
GCTGCCTTTGTGTGCTTAATCACGTATACTCACGTGCTCAATAGTCACCAATGCCCTCCCTCTTGGCCCT
CTCCTTTTCTTTTTTCGACCGAATTAATTCTTAATCGGCAAAAAAAGAAAAGCTCCGGATCAAGATTGTA
CGTAAGGTGACAAGCTATTTTTCAATAAAGAATATCTTCCACTACTGCCATCTGGCGTCATAACTGCAAA
GTACACATATATTACGATGCTGTTCTATTAAATGCTTCCTATATTATATATATAGTAATGTCGTTGATCT
ATGGTGCACTCTCAGTACAATCTGCTCTGATGCCGCATAGTTAAGCCAGCCCCGACACCCGCCAACACCC
GCTGACGCGCCCTGACGGGCTTGTCTGCTCCCGGCATCCGCTTACAGACAAGCTGTGACCGTCTCCGGGA
GCTGCATGTGTCAGAGGTTTTCACCGTCATCACCGAAACGCGCGAGACGAAAGGGCCTCGTGATACGCCT
ATTTTTATAGGTTAATGTCATGATAATAATGGTTTCTTAGACGTCAGGTGGCACTTTTCGGGGAAATGTG
CGCGGAACCCCTATTTGTTTATTTTTCTAAATACATTCAAATATGTATCCGCTCATGAGACAATAACCCT
GATAAATGCTTCAATAATATTGAAAAAGGAAGAGTATGAGTATTCAACATTTCCGTGTCGCCCTTATTCC
CTTTTTTGCGGCATTTTGCCTTCCTGTTTTTGCTCACCCAGAAACGCTGGTGAAAGTAAAAGATGCTGAA
GATCAGTTGGGTGCACGAGTGGGTTACATCGAACTGGATCTCAACAGCGGTAAGATCCTTGAGAGTTTTC
GCCCCGAAGAACGTTTTCCAATGATGAGCACTTTTAAAGTTCTGCTATGTGGCGCGGTATTATCCCGTAT
TGACGCCGGGCAAGAGCAACTCGGTCGCCGCATACACTATTCTCAGAATGACTTGGTTGAGTACTCACCA
GTCACAGAAAAGCATCTTACGGATGGCATGACAGTAAGAGAATTATGCAGTGCTGCCATAACCATGAGTG
ATAACACTGCGGCCAACTTACTTCTGACAACGATCGGAGGACCGAAGGAGCTAACCGCTTTTTTGCACAA
CATGGGGGATCATGTAACTCGCCTTGATCGTTGGGAACCGGAGCTGAATGAAGCCATACCAAACGACGAG
CGTGACACCACGATGCCTGTAGCAATGGCAACAACGTTGCGCAAACTATTAACTGGCGAACTACTTACTC
TAGCTTCCCGGCAACAATTAATAGACTGGATGGAGGCGGATAAAGTTGCAGGACCACTTCTGCGCTCGGC
CCTTCCGGCTGGCTGGTTTATTGCTGATAAATCTGGAGCCGGTGAGCGTGGGTCTCGCGGTATCATTGCA
GCACTGGGGCCAGATGGTAAGCCCTCCCGTATCGTAGTTATCTACACGACGGGGAGTCAGGCAACTATGG
ATGAACGAAATAGACAGATCGCTGAGATAGGTGCCTCACTGATTAAGCATTGGTAACTGTCAGACCAAGT
TTACTCATATATACTTTAGATTGATTTAAAACTTCATTTTTAATTTAAAAGGATCTAGGTGAAGATCCTT
TTTGATAATCTCATGACCAAAATCCCTTAACGTGAGTTTTCGTTCCACTGAGCGTCAGACCCCGTAGAAA
AGATCAAAGGATCTTCTTGAGATCCTTTTTTTCTGCGCGTAATCTGCTGCTTGCAAACAAAAAAACCACC
GCTACCAGCGGTGGTTTGTTTGCCGGATCAAGAGCTACCAACTCTTTTTCCGAAGGTAACTGGCTTCAGC
AGAGCGCAGATACCAAATACTGTTCTTCTAGTGTAGCCGTAGTTAGGCCACCACTTCAAGAACTCTGTAG
CACCGCCTACATACCTCGCTCTGCTAATCCTGTTACCAGTGGCTGCTGCCAGTGGCGATAAGTCGTGTCT
TACCGGGTTGGACTCAAGACGATAGTTACCGGATAAGGCGCAGCGGTCGGGCTGAACGGGGGGTTCGTGC
ACACAGCCCAGCTTGGAGCGAACGACCTACACCGAACTGAGATACCTACAGCGTGAGCTATGAGAAAGCG
CCACGCTTCCCGAAGGGAGAAAGGCGGACAGGTATCCGGTAAGCGGCAGGGTCGGAACAGGAGAGCGCAC
GAGGGAGCTTCCAGGGGGAAACGCCTGGTATCTTTATAGTCCTGTCGGGTTTCGCCACCTCTGACTTGAG
CGTCGATTTTTGTGATGCTCGTCAGGGGGGCGGAGCCTATGGAAAAACGCCAGCAACGCGGCCTTTTTAC
GGTTCCTGGCCTTTTGCTGGCCTTTTGCTCGGGGGATCTGCCAATTGAACATAACATGGTAGTTACATAT
ACTAGTAATATGGTTCGGCACACATTAAAAGTATAAAAACTATCTGAATTACGAATTACATATATTGGTC
ATAAAAATCAATCAATCATCGTGTGTTTTATATGTCTCTTATCTAAGTATAAGAATATCCATAGTTAATA
TTCACTTACGCTACCTTTTAACCTGTAATCATTGTCAACAGGATATGTTAACGACCCACATTGATAAACG
CTAGTATTTCTTTTTCCTCTTCTTATTGGCCGGCTGTCTCTATACTCCCCTATAGTCTGTTTCTTTTCGT
TTCGATTGTCCCTATCAGTGATAGAGATGGCGCACATGGTACGCTGTGGTGCTCGCGGCTGGGAACGAAA
CTCTGGGAGCTGCGATTGGCAGCTACTTTGATAGATACCACG
